Addgene plasmid #135089: pET28a-MBP-CBX1-eReader
Purpose: Bacterial expression of engineered CBX1 with enhanced binding to H3K9me
Depositing lab: Marcey Waters. Depositing organization: University of North Carolina at Chapel Hill. Publication: Engineered Reader Proteins for Enhanced Detection of Methylated Lysine on Histones. Albanese KI, Krone MW, Petell CJ, Parker MM, Strahl BD, Brustad EM, Waters ML. ACS Chem Biol. 2020 Jan 17;15(1):103-111. doi: 10.1021/acschembio.9b00651. Epub 2019 Nov 1. PubMed 31634430.
Backbone
  Vector backbone: pET28a
  Backbone manufacturer: Novagen
  Total vector size (bp): 6615
  Vector type: Bacterial Expression
Growth in bacteria
  Bacterial resistance: Kanamycin, 50 μg/mL
  Growth temperature: 37°C
  Growth strain: DH5alpha
  Copy number: Low Copy
Gene/Insert
  Gene/Insert name: CBX1 chromobox protein 1, engineered (alt name: CBX1 eR)
  Species: H. sapiens (human)
  Insert size (bp): 189
  Mutation: lysine 43 mutated to alanine; aspartic acid 59 mutated to phenylalanine
  Promoter: T7
  Tag / fusion protein: MBP (N terminal on backbone); 6xhis-tag (N terminal on backbone); 6xhis-tag (C terminal on backbone)
  Cloning method: Restriction Enzyme; 5′ cloning site BamHI (not destroyed); 3′ cloning site XhoI (not destroyed)
  Sequencing primers: 5′ T7; 3′ T7 term
Terms and licenses: Academic/Nonprofit Terms; Industry Terms: Not Available to Industry
How to cite: pET28a-MBP-CBX1-eReader was a gift from Marcey Waters (Addgene plasmid # 135089 ; http://n2t.net/addgene:135089 ; RRID:Addgene_135089)
