[The description below was written by a language model from this plasmid's Addgene catalogue record and pLannotate feature annotations shown in this document.]
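Description:
pET28a-MBP-CBX1-eReader is a 6,615 bp bacterial expression plasmid built on the Novagen pET28a backbone for producing an engineered human CBX1 reader domain in E. coli. It is maintained through a ColE1/pBR322-type origin together with the rop gene and bom region, consistent with its low-copy listing, and is selected with kanamycin through the aph(3')-Ia resistance gene. An f1 origin is also present. The short tetracycline-resistance fragments and predicted open reading frame annotated near lacI appear to be homology hits to pBR322-derived backbone sequence, not functional markers.

Expression is driven by a T7 promoter followed by a lac operator and the T7 gene 10 ribosome binding site. The plasmid-borne lacI keeps the cassette repressed until IPTG is added, in a host that supplies T7 RNA polymerase. The open reading frame begins with an N-terminal 6xHis tag (annotated as a composite-tag fragment) and a thrombin cleavage site. Next come cytosolic maltose binding protein lacking its signal sequence and the 189 bp CBX1 insert, cloned between BamHI and XhoI, and a T7 terminator closes the unit. The catalogue also lists a C-terminal 6xHis tag, which the feature table does not annotate separately.

The automated annotation labels the insert as a CBX5 (HP1 alpha) fragment, most likely because of homology between these related chromobox proteins; the catalogue identifies it as CBX1 carrying the K43A and D59F substitutions. These mutations are described as enhancing binding to methylated histone H3 lysine 9. The plasmid is therefore used to produce an affinity-purifiable MBP-fused reader protein for improved detection of H3K9 methylation.
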