Features (pLannotate 1.2.2; 20 found; start..end, strand, type, name):
    209..227     +  promoter       T7 promoter: promoter for bacteriophage T7 RNA polymerase
    228..252     +  protein_bind   lac operator: The lac repressor binds to the lac operator to inhibit transcription in E. coli. This inhibition can be relieved by adding lactose or isopropyl-β-D-thiogalactopyranoside (IPTG). lac repressor encoded by lacI
    267..289     +  RBS            RBS: efficient ribosome binding site from bacteriophage T7 gene 10 (Olins and Rangwala, 1989)
    308..324     +  CDS            capTEV™ (fragment): composite tag for in vivo biotinylation, TEV protease cleavage, and 6xHis tagging
    335..352     +  CDS            thrombin site: thrombin recognition and cleavage site
    368..1465    +  CDS            MBP: maltose binding protein from E. coli; malE (mutated); This version of the gene does not encode a signal sequence, so MBP will remain in the cytosol.
   1502..1744    +  CDS            CBX5 (fragment): CBX5_HUMAN - Also known as HP1A. Experimental evidence at protein level: Swiss-Prot protein existence level 1. Component of heterochromatin that recognizes and binds histone H3 tails methylated at 'Lys-9' (H3K9me), leading to epigenetic repression. In contrast, it is excluded from chromatin when 'Tyr-41' of histone H3 is phosphorylated (H3Y41ph). Can interact with lamin-B receptor (LBR). This interaction can contribute to the association of the heterochromatin with the inner nuclear membrane. Involved in the formation of functional kinetochore through interaction with MIS12 complex proteins. F
   1772..1819    +  terminator     T7 terminator: transcription terminator for bacteriophage T7 RNA polymerase
   1856..2284    +  rep_origin     f1 ori (sequence partly withheld): f1 bacteriophage origin of replication; arrow indicates direction of (+) strand synthesis
   2337..2394    +  promoter       AmpR promoter (fragment): bla
   2403..3218    -  CDS            KanR: aminoglycoside phosphotransferase; aph(3')-Ia; confers resistance to kanamycin in bacteria or G418 (Geneticin®) in eukaryotes
   3340..3928    +  rep_origin     ori: high-copy-number ColE1/pMB1/pBR322/pUC origin of replication
   4114..4253    -  misc_feature   bom: basis of mobility region from pBR322
   4355..4546    -  CDS            rop: Rop protein, which maintains plasmids at low copy number; rop
   4563..4943    +  CDS            YPB1_ECOLX: Protein predicted: Swiss-Prot protein existence level 4. From Escherichia coli.
   5015..5306    -  CDS            TcR (fragment): tetracycline efflux protein; tet; confers resistance to tetracycline
   5321..5342    -  protein_bind   CAP binding site: CAP binding activates transcription in the presence of cAMP. E. coli catabolite activator protein
   5355..6437    -  CDS            lacI: lac repressor; lacI; The lac repressor binds to the lac operator to inhibit transcription in E. coli. This inhibition can be relieved by adding lactose or isopropyl-β-D-thiogalactopyranoside (IPTG).
   6438..6515    -  promoter       lacI promoter: lacI
   6523..187     -  CDS            TcR (fragment) (across the origin): tetracycline efflux protein; tet; confers resistance to tetracycline
>Addgene plasmid #135089 | pET28a-MBP-CBX1-eReader | addgene full sequence | sequence record 356892 | Addgene NGS Result
CAAGGAGATGGCGCCCAACAGTCCCCCGGCCACGGGGCCTGCCACCATACCCACGCCGAAACAAGCGCTC
ATGAGCCCGAAGTGGCGAGCCCGATCTTCCCCATCGGTGATGTCGGCGATATAGGCGCCAGCAACCGCAC
CTGTGGCGCCGGTGATGCCGGCCACGATGCGTCCGGCGTAGAGGATCGAGATCTCGATCCCGCGAAATTA
ATACGACTCACTATAGGGGAATTGTGAGCGGATAACAATTCCCCTCTAGAAATAATTTTGTTTAACTTTA
AGAAGGAGATATACCATGGGCAGCAGCCATCATCATCATCATCACAGCAGCGGCCTGGTGCCGCGCGGCA
GCCATATGGCTAGCGGTAAAATCGAAGAAGGTAAACTGGTAATCTGGATTAACGGCGATAAAGGCTATAA
CGGTCTCGCTGAAGTCGGTAAGAAATTCGAGAAAGATACCGGAATTAAAGTCACCGTTGAGCATCCGGAT
AAACTGGAAGAGAAATTCCCACAGGTTGCGGCAACTGGCGATGGCCCTGACATTATCTTCTGGGCACACG
ACCGCTTTGGTGGCTACGCTCAATCTGGCCTGTTGGCTGAAATCACCCCGGACAAAGCGTTCCAGGACAA
GCTGTATCCGTTTACCTGGGATGCCGTACGTTACAACGGCAAGCTGATTGCTTACCCGATCGCTGTTGAA
GCGTTATCGCTGATTTATAACAAAGATCTGCTGCCGAACCCGCCAAAAACCTGGGAAGAGATCCCGGCGC
TGGATAAAGAACTGAAAGCGAAAGGTAAGAGCGCGCTGATGTTCAACCTGCAAGAACCGTACTTCACCTG
GCCGCTGATTGCTGCTGACGGGGGTTATGCGTTCAAGTATGAAAACGGCAAGTACGACATTAAAGACGTG
GGCGTGGATAACGCTGGCGCGAAAGCGGGTCTGACCTTCCTGGTTGACCTGATTAAAAACAAACACATGA
ATGCAGACACCGATTACTCCATCGCAGAAGCTGCCTTTAATAAAGGCGAAACAGCGATGACCATCAACGG
CCCGTGGGCATGGTCCAACATCGACACCAGCAAAGTGAATTATGGTGTAACGGTACTGCCGACCTTCAAG
GGTCAACCATCCAAACCGTTCGTTGGCGTGCTGAGCGCAGGTATTAACGCCGCCAGTCCGAACAAAGAGC
TGGCGAAAGAGTTCCTCGAAAACTATCTGCTGACTGATGAAGGTCTGGAAGCGGTTAATAAAGACAAACC
GCTGGGTGCCGTAGCGCTGAAGTCTTACGAGGAAGAGTTGGCGAAAGATCCACGTATTGCCGCCACCATG
GAAAACGCCCAGAAAGGTGAAATCATGCCGAACATCCCGCAGATGTCCGCTTTCTGGTATGCCGTGCGTA
CTGCGGTGATCAACGCCGCCAGCGGTCGTCAGACTGTCGATGAAGCCCTGAAAGACGCGCAGACTCGTAT
CACCAAGGGTGAAAATCTATACTTCCAAGGATCCGAAGAAGAGGAAGAGGAATATGTGGTGGAAAAAGTT
CTTGATCGGCGAGTTGTCAAGGGCAAGGTGGAATATCTTCTAAAGTGGGCCGGTTTCTCAGATGAGGACA
ACACTTGGGAGCCAGAAGAGAATCTGTTTTGCCCTGACCTTATTGCTGAGTTTCTACAGTCACAGAAAAC
ACTCGAGCACCACCACCACCACCACTGAGATCCGGCTGCTAACAAAGCCCGAAAGGAAGCTGAGTTGGCT
GCTGCCACCGCTGAGCAATAACTAGCATAACCCCTTGGGGCCTCTAAACGGGTCTTGAGGGGTTTTTTGC
TGAAAGGAGGAACTATATCCGGATTGGCGAATGGG
[124 nt withheld, positions 1856-1979]
C
[91 nt withheld, positions 1981-2071]
A
[49 nt withheld, positions 2073-2121]
CCTTTGACGTTGGAGTCCACGTTCTTT
[37 nt withheld, positions 2149-2185]
ACCCTATCTCGGTCTATTCTTTTGATTTATAAGGGATTTTGCCGATTTCGGCCTATTGGTTAAAAAATGA
GCTGATTTAACAAAAATTTAACGCGAATTTTAACAAAATATTAACGCTTACAATTTAGGTGGCACTTTTC
GGGGAAATGTGCGCGGAACCCCTATTTGTTTATTTTTCTAAATACATTCAAATATGTATCCGCTCATGAA
TTAATTCTTAGAAAAACTCATCGAGCATCAAATGAAACTGCAATTTATTCATATCAGGATTATCAATACC
ATATTTTTGAAAAAGCCGTTTCTGTAATGAAGGAGAAAACTCACCGAGGCAGTTCCATAGGATGGCAAGA
TCCTGGTATCGGTCTGCGATTCCGACTCGTCCAACATCAATACAACCTATTAATTTCCCCTCGTCAAAAA
TAAGGTTATCAAGTGAGAAATCACCATGAGTGACGACTGAATCCGGTGAGAATGGCAAAAGTTTATGCAT
TTCTTTCCAGACTTGTTCAACAGGCCAGCCATTACGCTCGTCATCAAAATCACTCGCATCAACCAAACCG
TTATTCATTCGTGATTGCGCCTGAGCGAGACGAAATACGCGATCGCTGTTAAAAGGACAATTACAAACAG
GAATCGAATGCAACCGGCGCAGGAACACTGCCAGCGCATCAACAATATTTTCACCTGAATCAGGATATTC
TTCTAATACCTGGAATGCTGTTTTCCCGGGGATCGCAGTGGTGAGTAACCATGCATCATCAGGAGTACGG
ATAAAATGCTTGATGGTCGGAAGAGGCATAAATTCCGTCAGCCAGTTTAGTCTGACCATCTCATCTGTAA
CATCATTGGCAACGCTACCTTTGCCATGTTTCAGAAACAACTCTGGCGCATCGGGCTTCCCATACAATCG
ATAGATTGTCGCACCTGATTGCCCGACATTATCGCGAGCCCATTTATACCCATATAAATCAGCATCCATG
TTGGAATTTAATCGCGGCCTAGAGCAAGACGTTTCCCGTTGAATATGGCTCATAACACCCCTTGTATTAC
TGTTTATGTAAGCAGACAGTTTTATTGTTCATGACCAAAATCCCTTAACGTGAGTTTTCGTTCCACTGAG
CGTCAGACCCCGTAGAAAAGATCAAAGGATCTTCTTGAGATCCTTTTTTTCTGCGCGTAATCTGCTGCTT
GCAAACAAAAAAACCACCGCTACCAGCGGTGGTTTGTTTGCCGGATCAAGAGCTACCAACTCTTTTTCCG
AAGGTAACTGGCTTCAGCAGAGCGCAGATACCAAATACTGTCCTTCTAGTGTAGCCGTAGTTAGGCCACC
ACTTCAAGAACTCTGTAGCACCGCCTACATACCTCGCTCTGCTAATCCTGTTACCAGTGGCTGCTGCCAG
TGGCGATAAGTCGTGTCTTACCGGGTTGGACTCAAGACGATAGTTACCGGATAAGGCGCAGCGGTCGGGC
TGAACGGGGGGTTCGTGCACACAGCCCAGCTTGGAGCGAACGACCTACACCGAACTGAGATACCTACAGC
GTGAGCTATGAGAAAGCGCCACGCTTCCCGAAGGGAGAAAGGCGGACAGGTATCCGGTAAGCGGCAGGGT
CGGAACAGGAGAGCGCACGAGGGAGCTTCCAGGGGGAAACGCCTGGTATCTTTATAGTCCTGTCGGGTTT
CGCCACCTCTGACTTGAGCGTCGATTTTTGTGATGCTCGTCAGGGGGGCGGAGCCTATGGAAAAACGCCA
GCAACGCGGCCTTTTTACGGTTCCTGGCCTTTTGCTGGCCTTTTGCTCACATGTTCTTTCCTGCGTTATC
CCCTGATTCTGTGGATAACCGTATTACCGCCTTTGAGTGAGCTGATACCGCTCGCCGCAGCCGAACGACC
GAGCGCAGCGAGTCAGTGAGCGAGGAAGCGGAAGAGCGCCTGATGCGGTATTTTCTCCTTACGCATCTGT
GCGGTATTTCACACCGCAATGGTGCACTCTCAGTACAATCTGCTCTGATGCCGCATAGTTAAGCCAGTAT
ACACTCCGCTATCGCTACGTGACTGGGTCATGGCTGCGCCCCGACACCCGCCAACACCCGCTGACGCGCC
CTGACGGGCTTGTCTGCTCCCGGCATCCGCTTACAGACAAGCTGTGACCGTCTCCGGGAGCTGCATGTGT
CAGAGGTTTTCACCGTCATCACCGAAACGCGCGAGGCAGCTGCGGTAAAGCTCATCAGCGTGGTCGTGAA
GCGATTCACAGATGTCTGCCTGTTCATCCGCGTCCAGCTCGTTGAGTTTCTCCAGAAGCGTTAATGTCTG
GCTTCTGATAAAGCGGGCCATGTTAAGGGCGGTTTTTTCCTGTTTGGTCACTGATGCCTCCGTGTAAGGG
GGATTTCTGTTCATGGGGGTAATGATACCGATGAAACGAGAGAGGATGCTCACGATACGGGTTACTGATG
ATGAACATGCCCGGTTACTGGAACGTTGTGAGGGTAAACAACTGGCGGTATGGATGCGGCGGGACCAGAG
AAAAATCACTCAGGGTCAATGCCAGCGCTTCGTTAATACAGATGTAGGTGTTCCACAGGGTAGCCAGCAG
CATCCTGCGATGCAGATCCGGAACATAATGGTGCAGGGCGCTGACTTCCGCGTTTCCAGACTTTACGAAA
CACGGAAACCGAAGACCATTCATGTTGTTGCTCAGGTCGCAGACGTTTTGCAGCAGCAGTCGCTTCACGT
TCGCTCGCGTATCGGTGATTCATTCTGCTAACCAGTAAGGCAACCCCGCCAGCCTAGCCGGGTCCTCAAC
GACAGGAGCACGATCATGCGCACCCGTGGGGCCGCCATGCCGGCGATAATGGCCTGCTTCTCGCCGAAAC
GTTTGGTGGCGGGACCAGTGACGAAGGCTTGAGCGAGGGCGTGCAAGATTCCGAATACCGCAAGCGACAG
GCCGATCATCGTCGCGCTCCAGCGAAAGCGGTCCTCGCCGAAAATGACCCAGAGCGCTGCCGGCACCTGT
CCTACGAGTTGCATGATAAAGAAGACAGTCATAAGTGCGGCGACGATAGTCATGCCCCGCGCCCACCGGA
AGGAGCTGACTGGGTTGAAGGCTCTCAAGGGCATCGGTCGAGATCCCGGTGCCTAATGAGTGAGCTAACT
TACATTAATTGCGTTGCGCTCACTGCCCGCTTTCCAGTCGGGAAACCTGTCGTGCCAGCTGCATTAATGA
ATCGGCCAACGCGCGGGGAGAGGCGGTTTGCGTATTGGGCGCCAGGGTGGTTTTTCTTTTCACCAGTGAG
ACGGGCAACAGCTGATTGCCCTTCACCGCCTGGCCCTGAGAGAGTTGCAGCAAGCGGTCCACGCTGGTTT
GCCCCAGCAGGCGAAAATCCTGTTTGATGGTGGTTAACGGCGGGATATAACATGAGCTGTCTTCGGTATC
GTCGTATCCCACTACCGAGATATCCGCACCAACGCGCAGCCCGGACTCGGTAATGGCGCGCATTGCGCCC
AGCGCCATCTGATCGTTGGCAACCAGCATCGCAGTGGGAACGATGCCCTCATTCAGCATTTGCATGGTTT
GTTGAAAACCGGACATGGCACTCCAGTCGCCTTCCCGTTCCGCTATCGGCTGAATTTGATTGCGAGTGAG
ATATTTATGCCAGCCAGCCAGACGCAGACGCGCCGAGACAGAACTTAATGGGCCCGCTAACAGCGCGATT
TGCTGGTGACCCAATGCGACCAGATGCTCCACGCCCAGTCGCGTACCGTCTTCATGGGAGAAAATAATAC
TGTTGATGGGTGTCTGGTCAGAGACATCAAGAAATAACGCCGGAACATTAGTGCAGGCAGCTTCCACAGC
AATGGCATCCTGGTCATCCAGCGGATAGTTAATGATCAGCCCACTGACGCGTTGCGCGAGAAGATTGTGC
ACCGCCGCTTTACAGGCTTCGACGCCGCTTCGTTCTACCATCGACACCACCACGCTGGCACCCAGTTGAT
CGGCGCGAGATTTAATCGCCGCGACAATTTGCGACGGCGCGTGCAGGGCCAGACTGGAGGTGGCAACGCC
AATCAGCAACGACTGTTTGCCCGCCAGTTGTTGTGCCACGCGGTTGGGAATGTAATTCAGCTCCGCCATC
GCCGCTTCCACTTTTTCCCGCGTTTTCGCAGAAACGTGGCTGGCCTGGTTCACCACGCGGGAAACGGTCT
GATAAGAGACACCGGCATACTCTGCGACATCGTATAACGTTACTGGTTTCACATTCACCACCCTGAATTG
ACTCTCTTCCGGGCGCTATCATGCCATACCGCGAAAGGTTTTGCGCCATTCGATGGTGTCCGGGATCTCG
ACGCTCTCCCTTATGCGACTCCTGCATTAGGAAGCAGCCCAGTAGTAGGTTGAGGCCGTTGAGCACCGCC
GCCGCAAGGAATGGTGCATG
