>Addgene plasmid #135089 | pET28a-MBP-CBX1-eReader | depositor partial sequence | sequence record 348723 | his-MBP-CBX1eR-his
ATGGGCAGCAGCCATCATCATCATCATCACAGCAGCGGCCTGGTGCCGCGCGGCAGCCATATGGCTAGCG
GTAAAATCGAAGAAGGTAAACTGGTAATCTGGATTAACGGCGATAAAGGCTATAACGGTCTCGCTGAAGT
CGGTAAGAAATTCGAGAAAGATACCGGAATTAAAGTCACCGTTGAGCATCCGGATAAACTGGAAGAGAAA
TTCCCACAGGTTGCGGCAACTGGCGATGGCCCTGACATTATCTTCTGGGCACACGACCGCTTTGGTGGCT
ACGCTCAATCTGGCCTGTTGGCTGAAATCACCCCGGACAAAGCGTTCCAGGACAAGCTGTATCCGTTTAC
CTGGGATGCCGTACGTTACAACGGCAAGCTGATTGCTTACCCGATCGCTGTTGAAGCGTTATCGCTGATT
TATAACAAAGATCTGCTGCCGAACCCGCCAAAAACCTGGGAAGAGATCCCGGCGCTGGATAAAGAACTGA
AAGCGAAAGGTAAGAGCGCGCTGATGTTCAACCTGCAAGAACCGTACTTCACCTGGCCGCTGATTGCTGC
TGACGGGGGTTATGCGTTCAAGTATGAAAACGGCAAGTACGACATTAAAGACGTGGGCGTGGATAACGCT
GGCGCGAAAGCGGGTCTGACCTTCCTGGTTGACCTGATTAAAAACAAACACATGAATGCAGACACCGATT
ACTCCATCGCAGAAGCTGCCTTTAATAAAGGCGAAACAGCGATGACCATCAACGGCCCGTGGGCATGGTC
CAACATCGACACCAGCAAAGTGAATTATGGTGTAACGGTACTGCCGACCTTCAAGGGTCAACCATCCAAA
CCGTTCGTTGGCGTGCTGAGCGCAGGTATTAACGCCGCCAGTCCGAACAAAGAGCTGGCGAAAGAGTTCC
TCGAAAACTATCTGCTGACTGATGAAGGTCTGGAAGCGGTTAATAAAGACAAACCGCTGGGTGCCGTAGC
GCTGAAGTCTTACGAGGAAGAGTTGGCGAAAGATCCACGTATTGCCGCCACCATGGAAAACGCCCAGAAA
GGTGAAATCATGCCGAACATCCCGCAGATGTCCGCTTTCTGGTATGCCGTGCGTACTGCGGTGATCAACG
CCGCCAGCGGTCGTCAGACTGTCGATGAAGCCCTGAAAGACGCGCAGACTCGTATCACCAAGGGTGAAAA
TCTATACTTCCAAGGATCCGAAGAAGAGGAAGAGGAATATGTGGTGGAAAAAGTTCTTGATCGGCGAGTT
GTCAAGGGCAAGGTGGAATATCTTCTAAAGTGGGCCGGTTTCTCAGATGAGGACAACACTTGGGAGCCAG
AAGAGAATCTGTTTTGCCCTGACCTTATTGCTGAGTTTCTACAGTCACAGAAAACACTCGAGCACCACCA
CCACCACCACTGA
